>Addgene plasmid #75320 | pGEX-SIRPT1-Sarcophilus harrisii | depositor full sequence | sequence record 145586 | pGEX-SIRPT1-Sarcophilus harrisii sequence 8815 bps
ACGTTATCGACTGCACGGTGCACCAATGCTTCTGGCGTCAGGCAGCCATCGGAAGCTGTGGTATGGCTGT
GCAGGTCGTAAATCACTGCATAATTCGTGTCGCTCAAGGCGCACTCCCGTTCTGGATAATGTTTTTTGCG
CCGACATCATAACGGTTCTGGCAAATATTCTGAAATGAGCTGTTGACAATTAATCATCGGCTCGTATAAT
GTGTGGAATTGTGAGCGGATAACAATTTCACACAGGAAACAGTATTCATGTCCCCTATACTAGGTTATTG
GAAAATTAAGGGCCTTGTGCAACCCACTCGACTTCTTTTGGAATATCTTGAAGAAAAATATGAAGAGCAT
TTGTATGAGCGCGATGAAGGTGATAAATGGCGAAACAAAAAGTTTGAATTGGGTTTGGAGTTTCCCAATC
TTCCTTATTATATTGATGGTGATGTTAAATTAACACAGTCTATGGCCATCATACGTTATATAGCTGACAA
GCACAACATGTTGGGTGGTTGTCCAAAAGAGCGTGCAGAGATTTCAATGCTTGAAGGAGCGGTTTTGGAT
ATTAGATACGGTGTTTCGAGAATTGCATATAGTAAAGACTTTGAAACTCTCAAAGTTGATTTTCTTAGCA
AGCTACCTGAAATGCTGAAAATGTTCGAAGATCGTTTATGTCATAAAACATATTTAAATGGTGATCATGT
AACCCATCCTGACTTCATGTTGTATGACGCTCTTGATGTTGTTTTATACATGGACCCAATGTGCCTGGAT
GCGTTCCCAAAATTAGTTTGTTTTAAAAAACGTATTGAAGCTATCCCACAAATTGATAAGTACTTGAAAT
CCAGCAAGTATATAGCATGGCCTTTGCAGGGCTGGCAAGCCACGTTTGGTGGTGGCGACCATCCTCCAAA
ATCGGATCTGGAAGTTCTGTTCCAGGGGCCCCTGGGATCCCATATGTTTGGTCAGACCACGCCACCTCTG
GTAGATTTTCTGAAGGACATCCTGCGTCGTTACCCAGAAGGTGGTCAAATCCTGAAGGAACTGATCCAGA
ACGCTGAAGACGCTGGTGCTACTGAAGTAAAGTTCCTGTACGACGAAACTCAGTACGGTAAGGAAACTCT
GTGGTCTAAGGACATGGAACAGTACCAGGGTTCTGCACTGTATGTATACAACAACGCGGTATTCACGCCT
GAAGACTGGCATGGTATCCAAGAGATCGCACGTAGCCGTAAGAAGGACGACCCTCTGAAAGTAGGTCGTT
TCGGTATCGGTTTCAACTCTGTGTACCACATCACCGACGTCCCTTGTATCTTCTCTGGTGACCAAATCGG
TATGCTGGACCCTCATCAAACCCTGTTCGGTCCTCATGAATCTGGTCAATGCTGGAACCTGAAGGACGAC
TCTAAGGAAATCAGCGAGTTCAGCGACCAATTCGCACCTTTCATCGGTGTGTTCGGTTCTACGAAGGAGA
CTTTCCTGAACGGTAACTTCCCGGGTACTTTCTTCCGCTTCCCTCTGCGTCTGCAACCATCTCAACTGTC
TAACAACCTGTACAACAAGCAGAAGATCCTGGAGCTGTTCGACAGCTTCAAGGCAGACGCTGACACTGTC
CTGCTGTTCCTGAAGTCTGTACAAGACGTAAGCCTGCATGTACGTGAAGCAGACGGTACTGAAAAGCTGA
TCTTCCGCGTCACTGCATCTGAAAACAAGGCGCTGAAGCATGAGCGTCCAAACTCTATCAAGATCCTGGG
TACGGCAATCTCTAACTACTGCAAGAAGGTCCCGAGCAACAGCATCACGTGTGTCACTTACCACATCAAC
ATCGTCCTGGAGGACGAAAGCACTAAGGACGCTCAAAAGACCTCCTGGCTGGTCTGTAACTCTGTCGGTG
GTCGTGGTATTTGTAACGAGCTGGACTGTCTGGCAGATGATCTGAAATTCGTGCCAACTATCGGTATCGC
AATGTCCCTGTCCTCTAGCGAAGAGCAGACTGGTGCAATCGCAGATTTTAGCGGTAAAGCCTTCTGCTTC
CTGCCACTGCCACCAGGTGAAGAATCTAAAACCGGTCTGCCAGTTCATGTCTCTGGTTTCTTCGGTCTGA
CTGACAACCGTCGTTCTATCAAATGGCGTGAGCTGGACCAGTGGCGTGATCCAGCAGCACTGTGGAATGA
ACTGCTGATTGTTAACGTCGTTCCAAAAGCTTACGCAACTCTGGTACTGGACTCTATCAAACGCCTGGAG
ACTGAGAAAAACTCCGACTTCCCGCTGTCTGTAGAGATCATCTACAAACTGTGGCCGGAGCTGTCTCGTG
TGAAAGTGCATTGGCAGCCGATCATCGAACCGCTGTTTAAAGAGCTGTTCCAGAACGCAGTGATCTACAG
CATCAGCAACCACTGGATCAAACTGGAGCAGGCATACTTCTCCGAGCTGGACGAATCTCTGGAATACACG
AAAGCCGTGCTGAACTACCTGCAGTCTTCTGGCAAACAGATCGTGAAAGTGCCGACTAACATCTCCAACG
CTGTGCAGCTGACTGCTTCTTCTGCTAAACCGGTGAAAAAAGTGACCCCGGCTCTGGTTCGTCAGGTACT
GAAAAAACACGGCCATTCTGGCACCGCTGCTGAAAAACTGCATCTGCTGGAATTCGTGCTGTCTGATGCT
GCTTACCATGAACTGCTGGGCCTGGATCTGCTGCCGCTGCAGAATGGCAATTTTATTCCGTTTTCTAGCA
GCGTGTCTGACCAGGACGTTATCTACATCACCAGCGAAGACTACCCGCGTTCTCTGTTCCCGGGCCTGGA
AGGCCGTATTATTCTGGACGATCTGAAACCGCAGATTCTGGCTTCTCTGAAAGAAGCTGCTCAGACCCGT
GGCCGTCCGTGTACCCAACTGCAGCTGCTGAATTCTGAACGTTTTGCTCGTCTGATTAAAGAAGTTATGA
ATGCGTTTTGGCCGGGCCGTGAACTGGTTGTTCAGTGGCATCCGTTTGCGGAAGATTCTCATCACCCGTC
TGTTGTTTGGCTGAAAATGGTTTGGAAAAACCTGTACATCCACTTCTCCGAAGACCTGTCTCTGTTCGAC
GAAATGCCGCTGATCCCGAAAACCATCCTGGAAAAATCCCAGACCTTCATGGAACTGATCCGTCTGCGTA
TCCCGTCTCCGGTTATTCTGGATGACGAATCTGAAGCGCAGCTGCCGGAATTTCTGGCCGATATTGTACA
GAACCTGGGCGGCATTGTTCTGAAAAAACTGGACCCGTCTATCCAGCACCCGCTGATTAAAAAATACGTG
CACGCGCCGCTGCCGTCTGCGGTTCTGCAGATTATGGAAAAAATGTCTCTGCAGAAACTGTGTAACCAGG
TGGCGTCTCTGCTGCCGACCCACAAAGATGCCCTGCGCAAATTTCTGGCGAGCCTGACGGATATTAATGA
AAAAGAAAAACGCATCATCCAGGAACTGACCATCTTCAAACGCATCAACCACAGCTCCTCCCAGGGCATT
AGCTCCTTTACCAAACTGAAAGGCTGCAAAGTGCTGCACCACACCGCGAAACTGCCGCCGGATCTGCGCC
TGTCCATTCCGGTAATTGATAATTCCGATGAAGCCACCATTCGCCTGGCCAACATGCTGAAAGTAGAACA
GCTGAAAAGCACCGGCTGCCTGAAATTTATCCTGAAAGATATCGAAAACGGCTTCTATAGCCACGAAGAG
ACCACCCAGCTGATGCTGTGGATTCTGGAACACCTGTCCAGCCTGAAAAATGAAAACCCGCGCGTTATTG
ACTGGGTTATGCCGCTGAAATTCATCCAGATCTCCCAGGGCCACATTGTTTCCGCCAATGAACTGTTCGA
CTCCGATATCTCCATTCTGCAGGACCTGTTCTATGCCGAAGAAGAGATCTCCTTCCCGCCGTCCATTTTC
ACCAGCAGCCTGGATATTCTGCACTCCCTGCGCCAGATTGGCCTGAAAAACGAAACCTCCCTGAAAGAAA
AAGATATCATCCAGGTGGCGAAAAAAATCGAGGAGCTGCAGGTGTCCAGCAGCCCGAACCTGGATGCCCT
GCTGAAAAAAGCGAAAACCCTGCTGATGATTCTGAACAAAAACCACACCCTGCTGCAGTCCCCGGAAGCC
AAAGCGACCCTGAAAAAAATTAAATGGGTGCCGACCTGCAAAGAACGCCCGCCGAACTATCCGGGCAGCC
TGATTTGGAAAGGCGATCTGTGCAACCTGTGCTCCCCGCCGGAAATGTGCGATGTATCCCACGCGACCCT
GGTTGGCTCCAGCGTTCCGCTGGTTGAATCCATTCACGCGAACCTGGAAAAAGCGCTGGGCATTTTTACC
AAACCGTCCATTAACGCGGTTCTGAAACACTTTAAAATTGTTGTTGATTGGCACTCCTCCAAAACGTTTT
CCGATGAAGATTATTATCAGTTTCAGCACATCCTGCTGGAAATCTATGGCTTTATGCACGATCACCTGGA
TGAAGGCAAAGAAGCCTTCAAAGCGCTGAAATTCCCGTGGGTTTGGACCGGCAAAAAATTCTGCCCGCTG
GCGCAGGCGGTTATCAAACCGATCCACGATCTGGAACTGCAGCCGTATCTGCACTCCGTTCCGAAAACCA
TGGCGAAATTCCACCAGCTGTTCAAAGTTTGCGGCAGCATCGAAGAACTGACCAGCGATCACATCAGCAT
GGTTATCCAGAAAGTTTATCTGAAAAGCGATCAGGAACTGTCCGAAGAGGAGTCCAAACAGAACCTGCAC
CTGATGCTGAACATCATCCGCTGGCTGTATAGCTCCTAACTCGAGCGGCCGCATCGTGACTGACTGACGA
TCTGCCTCGCGCGTTTCGGTGATGACGGTGAAAACCTCTGACACATGCAGCTCCCGGAGACGGTCACAGC
TTGTCTGTAAGCGGATGCCGGGAGCAGACAAGCCCGTCAGGGCGCGTCAGCGGGTGTTGGCGGGTGTCGG
GGCGCAGCCATGACCCAGTCACGTAGCGATAGCGGAGTGTATAATTCTTGAAGACGAAAGGGCCTCGTGA
TACGCCTATTTTTATAGGTTAATGTCATGATAATAATGGTTTCTTAGACGTCAGGTGGCACTTTTCGGGG
AAATGTGCGCGGAACCCCTATTTGTTTATTTTTCTAAATACATTCAAATATGTATCCGCTCATGAGACAA
TAACCCTGATAAATGCTTCAATAATATTGAAAAAGGAAGAGTATGAGTATTCAACATTTCCGTGTCGCCC
TTATTCCCTTTTTTGCGGCATTTTGCCTTCCTGTTTTTGCTCACCCAGAAACGCTGGTGAAAGTAAAAGA
TGCTGAAGATCAGTTGGGTGCACGAGTGGGTTACATCGAACTGGATCTCAACAGCGGTAAGATCCTTGAG
AGTTTTCGCCCCGAAGAACGTTTTCCAATGATGAGCACTTTTAAAGTTCTGCTATGTGGCGCGGTATTAT
CCCGTGTTGACGCCGGGCAAGAGCAACTCGGTCGCCGCATACACTATTCTCAGAATGACTTGGTTGAGTA
CTCACCAGTCACAGAAAAGCATCTTACGGATGGCATGACAGTAAGAGAATTATGCAGTGCTGCCATAACC
ATGAGTGATAACACTGCGGCCAACTTACTTCTGACAACGATCGGAGGACCGAAGGAGCTAACCGCTTTTT
TGCACAACATGGGGGATCATGTAACTCGCCTTGATCGTTGGGAACCGGAGCTGAATGAAGCCATACCAAA
CGACGAGCGTGACACCACGATGCCTGCAGCAATGGCAACAACGTTGCGCAAACTATTAACTGGCGAACTA
CTTACTCTAGCTTCCCGGCAACAATTAATAGACTGGATGGAGGCGGATAAAGTTGCAGGACCACTTCTGC
GCTCGGCCCTTCCGGCTGGCTGGTTTATTGCTGATAAATCTGGAGCCGGTGAGCGTGGGTCTCGCGGTAT
CATTGCAGCACTGGGGCCAGATGGTAAGCCCTCCCGTATCGTAGTTATCTACACGACGGGGAGTCAGGCA
ACTATGGATGAACGAAATAGACAGATCGCTGAGATAGGTGCCTCACTGATTAAGCATTGGTAACTGTCAG
ACCAAGTTTACTCATATATACTTTAGATTGATTTAAAACTTCATTTTTAATTTAAAAGGATCTAGGTGAA
GATCCTTTTTGATAATCTCATGACCAAAATCCCTTAACGTGAGTTTTCGTTCCACTGAGCGTCAGACCCC
GTAGAAAAGATCAAAGGATCTTCTTGAGATCCTTTTTTTCTGCGCGTAATCTGCTGCTTGCAAACAAAAA
AACCACCGCTACCAGCGGTGGTTTGTTTGCCGGATCAAGAGCTACCAACTCTTTTTCCGAAGGTAACTGG
CTTCAGCAGAGCGCAGATACCAAATACTGTCCTTCTAGTGTAGCCGTAGTTAGGCCACCACTTCAAGAAC
TCTGTAGCACCGCCTACATACCTCGCTCTGCTAATCCTGTTACCAGTGGCTGCTGCCAGTGGCGATAAGT
CGTGTCTTACCGGGTTGGACTCAAGACGATAGTTACCGGATAAGGCGCAGCGGTCGGGCTGAACGGGGGG
TTCGTGCACACAGCCCAGCTTGGAGCGAACGACCTACACCGAACTGAGATACCTACAGCGTGAGCTATGA
GAAAGCGCCACGCTTCCCGAAGGGAGAAAGGCGGACAGGTATCCGGTAAGCGGCAGGGTCGGAACAGGAG
AGCGCACGAGGGAGCTTCCAGGGGGAAACGCCTGGTATCTTTATAGTCCTGTCGGGTTTCGCCACCTCTG
ACTTGAGCGTCGATTTTTGTGATGCTCGTCAGGGGGGCGGAGCCTATGGAAAAACGCCAGCAACGCGGCC
TTTTTACGGTTCCTGGCCTTTTGCTGGCCTTTTGCTCACATGTTCTTTCCTGCGTTATCCCCTGATTCTG
TGGATAACCGTATTACCGCCTTTGAGTGAGCTGATACCGCTCGCCGCAGCCGAACGACCGAGCGCAGCGA
GTCAGTGAGCGAGGAAGCGGAAGAGCGCCTGATGCGGTATTTTCTCCTTACGCATCTGTGCGGTATTTCA
CACCGCATAAATTCCGACACCATCGAATGGTGCAAAACCTTTCGCGGTATGGCATGATAGCGCCCGGAAG
AGAGTCAATTCAGGGTGGTGAATGTGAAACCAGTAACGTTATACGATGTCGCAGAGTATGCCGGTGTCTC
TTATCAGACCGTTTCCCGCGTGGTGAACCAGGCCAGCCACGTTTCTGCGAAAACGCGGGAAAAAGTGGAA
GCGGCGATGGCGGAGCTGAATTACATTCCCAACCGCGTGGCACAACAACTGGCGGGCAAACAGTCGTTGC
TGATTGGCGTTGCCACCTCCAGTCTGGCCCTGCACGCGCCGTCGCAAATTGTCGCGGCGATTAAATCTCG
CGCCGATCAACTGGGTGCCAGCGTGGTGGTGTCGATGGTAGAACGAAGCGGCGTCGAAGCCTGTAAAGCG
GCGGTGCACAATCTTCTCGCGCAACGCGTCAGTGGGCTGATCATTAACTATCCGCTGGATGACCAGGATG
CCATTGCTGTGGAAGCTGCCTGCACTAATGTTCCGGCGTTATTTCTTGATGTCTCTGACCAGACACCCAT
CAACAGTATTATTTTCTCCCATGAAGACGGTACGCGACTGGGCGTGGAGCATCTGGTCGCATTGGGTCAC
CAGCAAATCGCGCTGTTAGCGGGCCCATTAAGTTCTGTCTCGGCGCGTCTGCGTCTGGCTGGCTGGCATA
AATATCTCACTCGCAATCAAATTCAGCCGATAGCGGAACGGGAAGGCGACTGGAGTGCCATGTCCGGTTT
TCAACAAACCATGCAAATGCTGAATGAGGGCATCGTTCCCACTGCGATGCTGGTTGCCAACGATCAGATG
GCGCTGGGCGCAATGCGCGCCATTACCGAGTCCGGGCTGCGCGTTGGTGCGGATATCTCGGTAGTGGGAT
ACGACGATACCGAAGACAGCTCATGTTATATCCCGCCGTCAACCACCATCAAACAGGATTTTCGCCTGCT
GGGGCAAACCAGCGTGGACCGCTTGCTGCAACTCTCTCAGGGCCAGGCGGTGAAGGGCAATCAGCTGTTG
CCCGTCTCACTGGTGAAAAGAAAAACCACCCTGGCGCCCAATACGCAAACCGCCTCTCCCCGCGCGTTGG
CCGATTCATTAATGCAGCTGGCACGACAGGTTTCCCGACTGGAAAGCGGGCAGTGAGCGCAACGCAATTA
ATGTGAGTTAGCTCACTCATTAGGCACCCCAGGCTTTACACTTTATGCTTCCGGCTCGTATGTTGTGTGG
AATTGTGAGCGGATAACAATTTCACACAGGAAACAGCTATGACCATGATTACGGATTCACTGGCCGTCGT
TTTACAACGTCGTGACTGGGAAAACCCTGGCGTTACCCAACTTAATCGCCTTGCAGCACATCCCCCTTTC
GCCAGCTGGCGTAATAGCGAAGAGGCCCGCACCGATCGCCCTTCCCAACAGTTGCGCAGCCTGAATGGCG
AATGGCGCTTTGCCTGGTTTCCGGCACCAGAAGCGGTGCCGGAAAGCTGGCTGGAGTGCGATCTTCCTGA
GGCCGATACTGTCGTCGTCCCCTCAAACTGGCAGATGCACGGTTACGATGCGCCCATCTACACCAACGTA
ACCTATCCCATTACGGTCAATCCGCCGTTTGTTCCCACGGAGAATCCGACGGGTTGTTACTCGCTCACAT
TTAATGTTGATGAAAGCTGGCTACAGGAAGGCCAGACGCGAATTATTTTTGATGGCGTTGGAATT
Features (pLannotate 1.2.2; 17 found; start..end, strand, type, name):
      6..107     -  CDS            yciV (fragment): RNAAM_ECOLI - Also known as trpH From Escherichia coli (strain K12).
    183..211     +  promoter       tac promoter: strong E. coli promoter; hybrid between the trp and lac UV5 promoters
    219..235     +  protein_bind   lac operator: The lac repressor binds to the lac operator to inhibit transcription in E. coli. This inhibition can be relieved by adding lactose or isopropyl-β-D-thiogalactopyranoside (IPTG). lac repressor encoded by lacI
    258..911     +  CDS            GST26_SCHJA: Experimental evidence at protein level: Swiss-Prot protein existence level 1. GST isoenzymes appear to play a central role in the parasite detoxification system. Other functions are also suspected including a role in increasing the solubility of haematin in the parasite gut. From Schistosoma japonicum (Blood fluke).
    957..4793    +  CDS            SACS (fragment): SACS_HUMAN - Also known as KIAA0730. Experimental evidence at protein level: Swiss-Prot protein existence level 1. Co-chaperone which acts as a regulator of the Hsp70 chaperone machinery and may be involved in the processing of other ataxia-linked proteins. From Homo sapiens (Human).
   4832..4871    +  CDS            rop (fragment): Rop protein, which maintains plasmids at low copy number; rop
   4973..5013    +  misc_feature   bom (fragment): basis of mobility region from pBR322
   5118..5222    +  promoter       AmpR promoter: bla
   5223..6083    +  CDS            AmpR: β-lactamase; bla; confers resistance to ampicillin, carbenicillin, and related antibiotics
   6254..6842    +  rep_origin     ori: high-copy-number ColE1/pMB1/pBR322/pUC origin of replication
   7028..7079    -  misc_feature   bom (fragment): basis of mobility region from pBR322
   7086..7163    +  promoter       lacIq promoter: lacI (mutant); In the lacIq allele, a single base change in the promoter boosts expression of the lacI gene about 10-fold.
   7164..8246    +  CDS            lacI: lac repressor; lacI; The lac repressor binds to the lac operator to inhibit transcription in E. coli. This inhibition can be relieved by adding lactose or isopropyl-β-D-thiogalactopyranoside (IPTG).
   8259..8280    +  protein_bind   CAP binding site: CAP binding activates transcription in the presence of cAMP. E. coli catabolite activator protein
   8295..8325    +  promoter       lac promoter: promoter for the E. coli lac operon
   8333..8349    +  protein_bind   lac operator: The lac repressor binds to the lac operator to inhibit transcription in E. coli. This inhibition can be relieved by adding lactose or isopropyl-β-D-thiogalactopyranoside (IPTG). lac repressor encoded by lacI
   8369..8542    +  CDS            lacZα: LacZα fragment of β-galactosidase; lacZ fragment
