[The description below was written by a language model from this plasmid's Addgene catalogue record and pLannotate feature annotations shown in this document.]
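Description:
pGEX-SIRPT1-Sarcophilus harrisii is a bacterial expression plasmid of 8,815 bp built on the pGEX6P1 backbone. It is designed to produce a fragment of sacsin from the Tasmanian devil (Sarcophilus harrisii) as an N-terminal glutathione S-transferase fusion in E. coli. It replicates from a ColE1/pMB1-type origin and is selected with ampicillin through the β-lactamase gene and its own promoter. Small remnants of pBR322 sequence (rop and bom fragments) and a lacZα segment with its lac promoter and operator are backbone carry-over and play no part in expression of the fusion.

The insert is a synthetic, E. coli codon-optimised coding sequence of about 3.8 kb for sacsin residues 90–1369, placed between the retained BamHI and XhoI sites. It lies downstream of, and according to the record is fused to, the Schistosoma japonicum GST open reading frame. The annotation software labels this region as a fragment of human SACS. That label reflects homology to the closest reference protein rather than the actual species of origin given in the catalogue entry. Sacsin is described as a co-chaperone that regulates the Hsp70 machinery. The "SIRPT1" in the plasmid name presumably refers to the region of sacsin being expressed, but the record does not define the term.

Transcription is driven by the strong hybrid tac promoter followed by a lac operator. The plasmid also carries lacI under the lacIq promoter, so expression stays repressed until IPTG is added. The GST moiety allows affinity capture on glutathione resin, which makes the construct suitable for producing recombinant protein for biochemical or structural work, although the record does not state a specific application.
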