Addgene plasmid #75320: pGEX-SIRPT1-Sarcophilus harrisii
Purpose: GST fusion Sarcophilus harrisii Sacsin 90-1369
Depositing lab: Kalle Gehring. Depositing organization: McGill University.
Backbone
  Vector backbone: pGEX6P1
  Backbone manufacturer: GE Healthcare
  Backbone size w/o insert (bp): 4984
  Total vector size (bp): 8815
  Vector type: Bacterial Expression
Growth in bacteria
  Bacterial resistance: Ampicillin, 100 μg/mL
  Growth temperature: 37°C
  Growth strain: DH5alpha
  Copy number: Unknown
Gene/Insert
  Gene/Insert name: Sacsin Sarcophilus harrisii 90-1369
  Species: Synthetic; E. coli optimized
  Insert size (bp): 3840
  Tag / fusion protein: GST-Tag (N terminal on backbone)
  Cloning method: Restriction Enzyme; 5′ cloning site BamHI (not destroyed); 3′ cloning site XhoI (not destroyed)
  Sequencing primers: 5′ pGEXfwd; 3′ pGEXrev
Resource information
  A portion of this plasmid was derived from a plasmid made by: synthesized and cloned at Biobasic inc.
Terms and licenses: Academic/Nonprofit Terms; Industry Terms: Not Available to Industry
How to cite: pGEX-SIRPT1-Sarcophilus harrisii was a gift from Kalle Gehring (Addgene plasmid # 75320 ; http://n2t.net/addgene:75320 ; RRID:Addgene_75320)
