>Addgene plasmid #75320 | pGEX-SIRPT1-Sarcophilus harrisii | addgene partial sequence | sequence record 152882 | pGEX5 5'-GGGCTGGCAAGCCACGTTTGGTG-3'
CGGATCTGGAAGTTCTGTTCCAGGGGCCCCTGGGATCCCATATGTTTGGTCAGACCACGCCACCTCTGGT
AGATTTTCTGAAGGACATCCTGCGTCGTTACCCAGAAGGTGGTCAAATCCTGAAGGAACTGATCCAGAAC
GCTGAAGACGCTGGTGCTACTGAAGTAAAGTTCCTGTACGACGAAACTCAGTACGGTAAGGAAACTCTGT
GGTCTAAGGACATGGAACAGTACCAGGGTTCTGCACTGTATGTATACAACAACGCGGTATTCACGCCTGA
AGACTGGCATGGTATCCAAGAGATCGCACGTAGCCGTAAGAAGGACGACCCTCTGAAAGTAGGTCGTTTC
GGTATCGGTTTCAACTCTGTGTACCACATCACCGACGTCCCTTGTATCTTCTCTGGTGACCAAATCGGTA
TGCTGGACCCTCATCAAACCCTGTTCGGTCCTCATGAATCTGGTCAATGCTGGAACCTGAAGGACGACTC
TAAGGAAATCAGCGAGTTCAGCGACCAATTCGCACCTTTCATCGGTGTGTTCGGTTCTACGAAGGAGACT
TTCCTGAACGGTAACTTCCCGGGTACTTTCTTCCGCTTCCCTCTGCGTCTGCAACCATCTCAACTGTCTA
ACAACCTGTACAACAAGCAGAAGATCCTGGAGCTGTTCGACAGCTTCAAGGCAGACGCTGACACTGTCCT
GCTGTTCCTGAAGTCTGTACAAGACGTAAGCCTGCATGTACGTGAAGCAGACGGTACTGAAAAGCTGATC
TTCCGCGTCACTGCATCTGAAAACAAGGCGCTGAAGCATGAGCGTCCAAACTCTATCAAGATCCTGGGTA
CGGCAATCTCTAACTACTGCAAGAAGGTCCCGAGCAACAGCATCACGTGTGTCACTTACCACATCAACAT
CGTCCTGGAGGACGAAAGCACTAAGGACGCTCAAAAGACCTCCTGGCTGGTCTGTAACTCTGTCGG
