>Addgene plasmid #75320 | pGEX-SIRPT1-Sarcophilus harrisii | addgene partial sequence | sequence record 152886 | pGEX3 5'-CCGGGAGCTGCATGTGTCAGAGG-3'
AACGCGCGAGGCAGATCGTCAGTCAGTCACGATGCGGCCGCTCGAGTTAGGAGCTATACAGCCAGCGGAT
GATGTTCAGCATCAGGTGCAGGTTCTGTTTGGACTCCTCTTCGGACAGTTCCTGATCGCTTTTCAGATAA
ACTTTCTGGATAACCATGCTGATGTGATCGCTGGTCAGTTCTTCGATGCTGCCGCAAACTTTGAACAGCT
GGTGGAATTTCGCCATGGTTTTCGGAACGGAGTGCAGATACGGCTGCAGTTCCAGATCGTGGATCGGTTT
GATAACCGCCTGCGCCAGCGGGCAGAATTTTTTGCCGGTCCAAACCCACGGGAATTTCAGCGCTTTGAAG
GCTTCTTTGCCTTCATCCAGGTGATCGTGCATAAAGCCATAGATTTCCAGCAGGATGTGCTGAAACTGAT
AATAATCTTCATCGGAAAACGTTTTGGAGGAGTGCCAATCAACAACAATTTTAAAGTGTTTCAGAACCGC
GTTAATGGACGGTTTGGTAAAAATGCCCAGCGCTTTTTCCAGGTTCGCGTGAATGGATTCAACCAGCGGA
ACGCTGGAGCCAACCAGGGTCGCGTGGGATACATCGCACATTTCCGGCGGGGAGCACAGGTTGCACAGAT
CGCCTTTCCAAATCAGGCTGCCCGGATAGTTCGGCGGGCGTTCTTTGCAGGTCGGCACCCATTTAATTTT
TTTCAGGGTCGCTTTGGCTTCCGGGGACTGCAGCAGGGTGTGGTTTTTGTTCAGAATCATCAGCAGGGTT
TTCGCTTTTTTCAGCAGGGCATCCAGGTTCGGGCTGCTGGACACCTGCAGCTCCTCGATTTTTTTCGCCA
CCTGGATGATATCTTTTTCTTTCAGGGAGGTTTCGTTTTTCAGGCCAATCTGGCGCAGGGAGTGCAGAAT
ATC
